Addgene plasmid #42809: TAL3346
Depositing lab: Keith Joung. Depositing organization: Massachusetts General Hospital. Publication: Targeted gene disruption in somatic zebrafish cells using engineered TALENs. Sander JD, Cade L, Khayter C, Reyon D, Peterson RT, Joung JK, Yeh JR. Nat Biotechnol. 2011 Aug 5;29(8):697-8. doi: 10.1038/nbt.1934. PubMed 21822241.
Backbone
  Vector backbone: JDS78
  Backbone manufacturer: Addgene plasmid #32290
  Backbone size w/o insert (bp): 6447
  Vector type: Mammalian Expression ; T7
Growth in bacteria
  Bacterial resistance: Ampicillin, 100 μg/mL
  Growth temperature: 37°C
  Growth strain: XL1 Blue
  Copy number: High Copy
Gene/Insert
  Gene/Insert name: ZebrafishCommunity-prrx1b-left (alt name: prrx1b)
  Species: D. rerio (zebrafish)
  Insert size (bp): 1640
  Entrez Gene: prrx1b (a.k.a. fa97b09, zgc:64199, wu:fa97b09, zgc:101095)
  Promoter: CMV
  Tag / fusion protein: 3X Flag (N terminal on backbone); WT FOKI (C terminal on backbone)
  Cloning method: Restriction Enzyme; 5′ cloning site N/A (destroyed during cloning); 3′ cloning site N/A (destroyed during cloning)
  Sequencing primers: 5′ CMV-F; 3′ BGH-rev
Terms and licenses: Academic/Nonprofit Terms; Industry Terms: Not Available to Industry
Depositor comments: Target binding site: TAATACACTTGCCAATTT It is strongly recommended that users perform a diagnostic digest to verify this plasmid prior to use. For example, a double digest of the plasmid with BamHI and KpnI should result in two bands at 2.3kb and 5.8kb.
How to cite: TAL3346 was a gift from Keith Joung (Addgene plasmid # 42809 ; http://n2t.net/addgene:42809 ; RRID:Addgene_42809)
