[The description below was written by a language model from this plasmid's Addgene catalogue record.]
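Description:
TAL3346 is a TALEN expression plasmid built on the JDS78 backbone (about 6.4 kb without insert), a vector classed as mammalian expression with a T7 promoter. It is maintained as a high-copy plasmid in E. coli under ampicillin selection. The record gives no feature table, so the origin of replication and other backbone elements are not itemised. The use of a BGH reverse sequencing primer suggests a BGH polyadenylation region downstream of the coding sequence.

The roughly 1.6 kb insert encodes an engineered TAL effector repeat array designed to recognise an 18-nucleotide site in the zebrafish prrx1b gene. It is designated the "left" monomer of a nuclease pair, so the insert is a synthetic DNA-binding domain directed at prrx1b rather than the prrx1b coding sequence itself. The array was cloned by restriction enzyme methods that destroyed the cloning sites, placing it in frame with backbone-encoded elements: an N-terminal 3X Flag tag for detection and a C-terminal wild-type FokI nuclease domain. Because FokI cleaves as a dimer, this construct is meant to be used with a matching "right" TALEN that binds the opposite strand nearby. The two FokI domains then come together over the spacer and introduce a double-strand break, whose error-prone repair yields indel mutations.

The CMV promoter drives expression in transfected cells. The T7 promoter allows in vitro transcription of TALEN mRNA, the usual route for delivery into zebrafish embryos. The associated publication describes targeted gene disruption in somatic zebrafish cells with engineered TALENs, consistent with use of this plasmid to mutate prrx1b. The depositor advises confirming the plasmid's integrity by diagnostic digest, a sensible precaution for repetitive TAL arrays.
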