>Addgene plasmid #42809 | TAL3346 | depositor partial sequence | sequence record 57929 | TAL3346 sequence 2430 bps
TCTAGAGCTAGCACCATGGACTACAAAGACCATGACGGTGATTATAAAGATCATGACATCGATTACAAGG
ATGACGATGACAAGATGGCCCCCAAGAAGAAGAGGAAGGTGGGCATTCACCGCGGGGTACCTATGGTGGA
CTTGAGGACACTCGGTTATTCGCAACAGCAACAGGAGAAAATCAAGCCTAAGGTCAGGAGCACCGTCGCG
CAACACCACGAGGCGCTTGTGGGGCATGGCTTCACTCATGCGCATATTGTCGCGCTTTCACAGCACCCTG
CGGCGCTTGGGACGGTGGCTGTCAAATACCAAGATATGATTGCGGCCCTGCCCGAAGCCACGCACGAGGC
AATTGTAGGGGTCGGTAAACAGTGGTCGGGAGCGCGAGCACTTGAGGCGCTGCTGACTGTGGCGGGTGAG
CTTAGGGGGCCTCCGCTCCAGCTCGACACCGGGCAGCTGCTGAAGATCGCGAAGAGAGGGGGAGTAACAG
CGGTAGAGGCAGTGCACGCCTGGCGCAATGCGCTCACCGGGGCCCCCTTGAACCTGACCCCAGACCAGGT
AGTCGCAATCGCGTCGAACATTGGGGGAAAGCAAGCCCTGGAAACCGTGCAAAGGTTGTTGCCGGTCCTT
TGTCAAGACCACGGCCTTACACCGGAGCAAGTCGTGGCCATTGCAAGCAACATCGGTGGCAAACAGGCTC
TTGAGACGGTTCAGAGACTTCTCCCAGTTCTCTGTCAAGCCCACGGGCTGACTCCCGATCAAGTTGTAGC
GATTGCGTCCAACGGTGGAGGGAAACAAGCATTGGAGACTGTCCAACGGCTCCTTCCCGTGTTGTGTCAA
GCCCACGGTTTGACGCCTGCACAAGTGGTCGCCATCGCCTCCAATATTGGCGGTAAGCAGGCGCTGGAAA
CAGTACAGCGCCTGCTGCCTGTACTGTGCCAGGATCATGGACTGACCCCAGACCAGGTAGTCGCAATCGC
GTCACATGACGGGGGAAAGCAAGCCCTGGAAACCGTGCAAAGGTTGTTGCCGGTCCTTTGTCAAGACCAC
GGCCTTACACCGGAGCAAGTCGTGGCCATTGCAAGCAACATCGGTGGCAAACAGGCTCTTGAGACGGTTC
AGAGACTTCTCCCAGTTCTCTGTCAAGCCCACGGGCTGACTCCCGATCAAGTTGTAGCGATTGCGTCGCA
TGACGGAGGGAAACAAGCATTGGAGACTGTCCAACGGCTCCTTCCCGTGTTGTGTCAAGCCCACGGTTTG
ACGCCTGCACAAGTGGTCGCCATCGCCTCGAATGGCGGCGGTAAGCAGGCGCTGGAAACAGTACAGCGCC
TGCTGCCTGTACTGTGCCAGGATCATGGACTGACCCCAGACCAGGTAGTCGCAATCGCGTCAAACGGAGG
GGGAAAGCAAGCCCTGGAAACCGTGCAAAGGTTGTTGCCGGTCCTTTGTCAAGACCACGGCCTTACACCG
GAGCAAGTCGTGGCCATTGCAAATAATAACGGTGGCAAACAGGCTCTTGAGACGGTTCAGAGACTTCTCC
CAGTTCTCTGTCAAGCCCACGGGCTGACTCCCGATCAAGTTGTAGCGATTGCGTCGCATGACGGAGGGAA
ACAAGCATTGGAGACTGTCCAACGGCTCCTTCCCGTGTTGTGTCAAGCCCACGGTTTGACGCCTGCACAA
GTGGTCGCCATCGCCAGCCATGATGGCGGTAAGCAGGCGCTGGAAACAGTACAGCGCCTGCTGCCTGTAC
TGTGCCAGGATCATGGACTGACCCCAGACCAGGTAGTCGCAATCGCGTCGAACATTGGGGGAAAGCAAGC
CCTGGAAACCGTGCAAAGGTTGTTGCCGGTCCTTTGTCAAGACCACGGCCTTACACCGGAGCAAGTCGTG
GCCATTGCAAGCAACATCGGTGGCAAACAGGCTCTTGAGACGGTTCAGAGACTTCTCCCAGTTCTCTGTC
AAGCCCACGGGCTGACTCCCGATCAAGTTGTAGCGATTGCGTCCAACGGTGGAGGGAAACAAGCATTGGA
GACTGTCCAACGGCTCCTTCCCGTGTTGTGTCAAGCCCACGGTTTGACGCCTGCACAAGTGGTCGCCATC
GCCTCGAATGGCGGCGGTAAGCAGGCGCTGGAAACAGTACAGCGCCTGCTGCCTGTACTGTGCCAGGATC
ATGGACTGACACCCGAACAGGTGGTCGCCATTGCTTCTAATGGGGGAGGACGGCCAGCCTTGGAGTCCAT
CGTAGCCCAATTGTCCAGGCCCGATCCCGCGTTGGCTGCGTTAACGAATGACCATCTGGTGGCGTTGGCA
TGTCTTGGTGGACGACCCGCGCTCGATGCAGTCAAAAAGGGTCTGCCTCATGCTCCCGCATTGATCAAAA
GAACCAACCGGCGGATTCCCGAGAGAACTTCCCATCGAGTCGCGGGATCC
