>Addgene plasmid #42809 | TAL3346 | addgene partial sequence | sequence record 60796 | JDS-TALEN-F 5'-TAGGGGTCGGTAAACAGTGG-3'
TGTGGCGGGTGAGCTTAGGGGGCCTCCGCTCCAGCTCGACACCGGGCAGCTGCTGAAGATCGCGAAGAGA
GGGGGAGTAACAGCGGTAGAGGCAGTGCACGCCTGGCGCAATGCGCTCACCGGGGCCCCCTTGAACCTGA
CCCCAGACCAGGTAGTCGCAATCGCGTCGAACATTGGGGGAAAGCAAGCCCTGGAAACCGTGCAAAGGTT
GTTGCCGGTCCTTTGTCAAGACCACGGCCTTACACCGGAGCAAGTCGTGGCCATTGCAAGCAACATCGGT
GGCAAACAGGCTCTTGAGACGGTTCAGAGACTTCTCCCAGTTCTCTGTCAAGCCCACGGGCTGACTCCCG
ATCAAGTTGTAGCGATTGCGTCCAACGGTGGAGGGAAACAAGCATTGGAGACTGTCCAACGGCTCCTTCC
CGTGTTGTGTCAAGCCCACGGTTTGACGCCTGCACAAGTGGTCGCCATCGCCTCCAATATTGGCGGTAAG
CAGGCGCTGGAAACAGTACAGCGCCTGCTGCCTGTACTGTGCCAGGATCATGGACTGACCCCAGACCAGG
TAGTCGCAATCGCGTCACATGACGGGGGAAAGCAAGCCCTGGAAACCGTGCAAAGGTTGTTGCCGGTCCT
TTGTCAAGACCACGGCCTTACACCGGAGCAAGTCGTGGCCATTGCAAGCAACATCGGTGGCAAACAGGCT
CTTGAGACGGTTCAGAGACTTCTCCCAGTTCTCTGTCAAGCCCACGGGCTGACTCCCGATCAAGTTGTAG
CGATTGCGTCGCATGACGGAGGGAAACAAGCATTGGAGACTGTCCAACGGCTCCTTCCCGTGTTGTGTCA
AGCCCACGGTTTGACGCCTGCACAAGTGGTCGCCATCGCCTCGAATGGCGGCGGTAAGCAGGCGCTGGAA
ACAGTACAGCGCCTGCTGCCTGTACTGTGCCAGGATCATGGA
